>Addgene plasmid #59669 | pGEM-T Dmel Or65b | addgene partial sequence | sequence record 96937 | M13pUC-Fwd 5'-CCCAGTCACGACGTTGTAAAACG-3'
TGTAATACGACTCACTATAGGGCGAATTGGGCCCGACGTCGCATGCTCCCGGCCGCCATGGCCGCGGGAT
TGAGACCATGTTCAAATGGGACGGGACTTAGCCTTCATCCTTGGGGCTTTTTTTATTATATTCAAGACAT
ATTATTTCTGCTGGTATGGCGATGAACTTGACCAAGTGATCAGCGATCTGGACGCTCTACATCCTTGGGC
ACAGAAAGGTCCTAATCCAGTTGAATATCAGACTGGTAAACGTTGGTACTTCGTAATGGCTTTCTTCTTG
GCAACGTCGTGGTCGTTCTTCTTGTGCATTTTCCTATTGTTACTTATAACCTCACCCATGTGGGTCCATC
AGCAAAACCTTCCCTTTCATGCGGCGTTTCCTTTTCAATGGCACGAAAAATCGCTTCATCCCATCAGCCA
CGCTATAATCTATCTGTTTCAGAGCTATTTTGCAGTGTATTGTCTGACTTGGCTTTTGTGCATAGAGGGA
CTATCAATTTGTATTTATGCGGAAATTACTTTCGGCATTGAAGTTTTATGCCTAGAACTACGCCAAATTC
ACCGACACAATTATGGCCTTCAAGAACTGAGAATGGAGACGAACCGCTTGGTCAAGCTACATCAGAAGAT
TGTAGAAATTTTAGATCGTACCAACGACGTTTTTCACGGAACTCTCATAATGCAGATGGGTGTTAACTTT
TCCTTGGTGTCCTTGTCGGTTTTGGAGGCCGTGGAGGCTCGGAAGGACCCCAAAGTTGTGGCCCAGTTTG
CAGTCCTTATGTTGCTCGCCTTAGGACATCTATCTATGTGGTCGTATTGTGGAGACCAGTTATCCCAGAA
GTCATTGCAAATTTCGGAGGCTGCCTATGAGGCTTACGACCCAACCAAAGGATGCAAGGATGTGTATAGA
GACCTCTGCGTAATAATCAGGCGTGGCCAGGACCCTTTGATCATGAGAGCCAGCCCATTTCCGTCCTTTA
ATTTAATAAACTACAGCGCTATACTTAACCAATGTTATGGAATCCTGACATTTTT
