>Addgene plasmid #59669 | pGEM-T Dmel Or65b | addgene partial sequence | sequence record 96941 | M13pUC-Rev 5'-AGCGGATAACAATTTCACACAGG-3'
TGACCATGATTACGCCAAGCTATTTAGGTGACACTATAGAATACTCAAGCTATGCATCCAACGCGTTGGG
AGCTCTCCCATATGGTCGACCTGCAGGCGGCCGCACTAGTGATTGCAAAAATGTCAGGATTCCATAACAT
TGGTTAAGTATAGCGCTGTAGTTTATTAAATTAAAGGACGGAAATGGGCTGGCTCTCATGATCAAAGGGT
CCTGGCCACGCCTGATTATTACGCAGAGGTCTCTATACACATCCTTGCATCCTTTGGTTGGGTCGTAAGC
CTCATAGGCAGCCTCCGAAATTTGCAATGACTTCTGGGATAACTGGTCTCCACAATACGACCACATAGAT
AGATGTCCTAAGGCGAGCAACATAAGGACTGCAAACTGGGCCACAACTTTGGGGTCCTTCCGAGCCTCCA
CGGCCTCCAAAACCGACAAGGACACCAAGGAAAAGTTAACACCCATCTGCATTATGAGAGTTCCGTGAAA
AACGTCGTTGGTACGATCTAAAATTTCTACAATCTTCTGATGTAGCTTGACCAAGCGGTTCGTCTCCATT
CTCAGTTCTTGAAGGCCATAATTGTGTCGGTGAATTTGGCGTAGTTCTAGGCATAAAACTTCAATGCCGA
AAGTAATTTCCGCATAAATACAAATTGATAGTCCCTCTATGCACAAAAGCCAAGTCAGACAATACACTGC
AAAATAGCTCTGAAACAGATAGATTATAGCGTGGCTGATGGGATGAAGCGATTTTTCGTGCCATTGAAAA
GGAAACGCCGCATGAAAGGGAAGGTTTTGCTGATGGACCCACATGGGTGAGGTTATAAGTAACAATAGGA
AAATGCACAAGAAGAACGACCACGACGTTGCCAAGAAGAAAGCCATTACGAAGTACCAACGTTTACCAGT
CTGATATTCAACTGGATTAGGACCTTTCTGTGCCCAAGGATGTAGAGCGTCCAGATCGCTGATCACTTGG
TCAAGTTCATCGCCATACCAGCAGAAATAATATGTCTTGAATATAATAA
