[The description below was written by a language model from this plasmid's Addgene catalogue record.]
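Description:
pGEM-T Dmel Or65b is a small bacterial cloning plasmid built on the commercial pGEM-T backbone (about 3 kb), a high-copy vector designed for T/A cloning of PCR products. It is propagated in standard E. coli cloning strains and selected with ampicillin. Although the repository classifies it as a bacterial expression vector, its stated role is as a probe template rather than as a means of producing protein.

The insert is an approximately 1.1 kb fragment of Or65b (CG32402), a Drosophila melanogaster odorant receptor gene, which the depositor notes was derived from cDNA. The cloning method is recorded as unknown, and neither the orientation of the insert nor whether it spans the full coding region is stated. No feature table accompanies the record, so individual elements cannot be confirmed for this clone. As a general property of the backbone, pGEM-T vectors carry opposing T7 and SP6 phage RNA polymerase promoters flanking the cloning site, together with M13 forward and reverse primer sites, consistent with the sequencing primers listed here. That arrangement allows in vitro transcription of labelled sense or antisense RNA from a linearised template.

The stated purpose is to serve as a probe for Or65b expression, and the plasmid belongs to work mapping the spatial distribution of olfactory receptor transcripts in the fly antenna. It is therefore most naturally used to generate riboprobes for RNA in situ hybridisation to identify the olfactory sensory neurons expressing this receptor.
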