Addgene plasmid #59669: pGEM-T Dmel Or65b
Purpose: Probe for Drosophila melanogaster Or65b expression
Depositing lab: Richard Axel & Leslie Vosshall. Depositing organization: Columbia University. Publication: A spatial map of olfactory receptor expression in the Drosophila antenna. Vosshall LB, Amrein H, Morozov PS, Rzhetsky A, Axel R. Cell. 1999 Mar 5;96(5):725-36. 10.1016/S0092-8674(00)80582-6 PubMed 10089887.
Backbone
  Vector backbone: pGEM-T
  Backbone manufacturer: Promega
  Backbone size w/o insert (bp): 3000
  Vector type: Bacterial Expression
Growth in bacteria
  Bacterial resistance: Ampicillin, 100 μg/mL
  Growth temperature: 37°C
  Growth strain: DH5alpha
  Copy number: High Copy
Gene/Insert
  Gene/Insert name: Or65b
  Species: D. melanogaster (fly)
  Insert size (bp): 1100
  Entrez Gene: Or65b (a.k.a. Dmel_CG32402, 65b, CG32402, DOR63, Dmel\CG32402, LU27.1)
  Cloning method: Unknown
  Sequencing primers: 5′ M13-F20; 3′ M13-Rev
Terms and licenses: Academic/Nonprofit Terms; Industry Terms: Not Available to Industry
Depositor comments: source: cDNA
How to cite: pGEM-T Dmel Or65b was a gift from Richard Axel & Leslie Vosshall (Addgene plasmid # 59669 ; http://n2t.net/addgene:59669 ; RRID:Addgene_59669)
